>Addgene plasmid #31389 | pINS-Puro | depositor full sequence | sequence record 14381 | Author sequence
GATCCAGACATGATAAGATACATTGATGAGTTTGGACAAACCACAACTAGAATGCAGTGAAAAAAATGCT
TTATTTGTGAAATTTGTGATGCTATTGCTTTATTTGTAACCATTATAAGCTGCAATAAACAAGTTAACAA
CAACAATTGCATTCATTTTATGTTTCAGGTTCAGGGGGAGGTGTGGGAGGTTTTTTAAAGCAAGTAAAAC
CTCTACAAATGTGGTATGGCTGATTATGATCCTCTAGAGTCGGTGGGCCTCGGGGGCGGGTGCGGGGTCG
GCGGGGCCGCCCCGGGTGGCTTCGGTCGGAGCCATGGGGTCGTGCGCTCCTTTCGGTCGGGCGCTGCGGG
TCGTGGGGCGGGCGTCAGGCACCGGGCTTGCGGGTCATGCACCAGGTGCGCGGTCCTTCGGGCACCTCGA
CGTCGGCGGTGACGGTGAAGCCGAGCCGCTCGTAGAAGGGGAGGTTGCGGGGCGCGGAGGTCTCCAGGAA
GGCGGGCACCCCGGCGCGCTCGGCCGCCTCCACTCCGGGGAGCACGACGGCGCTGCCCAGACCCTTGCCC
TGGTGGTCGGGCGAGACGCCGACGGTGGCCAGGAACCACGCGGGCTCCTTGGGCCGGTGCGGCGCCAGGA
GGCCTTCCATCTGTTGCTGCGCGGCCAGCCGGGAACCGCTCAACTCGGCCATGCGCGGGCCGATCTCGGC
GAACACCGCCCCCGCTTCGACGCTCTCCGGCGTGGTCCAGACCGCCACCGCGGCGCCGTCGTCCGCGACC
CACACCTTGCCGATGTCGAGCCCGACGCGCGTGAGGAAGAGTTCTTGCAGCTCGGTGACCCGCTCGATGT
GGCGGTCCGGGTCGACGGTGTGGCGCGTGGCGGGGTAGTCGGCGAACGCGGCGGCGAGGGTGCGTACGGC
CCGGGGGACGTCGTCGCGGGTGGCGAGGCGCACCGTGGGCTTGTACTCGGTCATGGAAGGTCGTCTCCTT
GTGAGGGGTCAGGGGCGTGGGTCAGGGGATGGTGGCGGCACCGGTCGTGGCGGCCGACCTGCAGGCATGC
AAGCTTTTTGCAAAAGCCTAGGCCTCCAAAAAAGCCTCCTCACTACTTCTGGAATAGCTCAGAGGCCGAG
GCGGCCTCGGCCTCTGCATAAATAAAAAAAATTAGTCAGCCATGGGGCGGAGAATGGGCGGAACTGGGCG
GAGTTAGGGGCGGGATGGGCGGAGTTAGGGGCGGGACTATGGTTGCTGACTAATTGAGATGCATGCTTTG
CATACTTCTGCCTGCTGGGGAGCCTGGGGACTTTCCACACCTGGTTGCTGACTAATTGAGATGCATGCTT
TGCATACTTCTGCCTGCTGGGGAGCCTGGGGACTTTCCACACCCTAACTGACACACATTCCACAGATCAA
GCTTATCGATACCGTCGACCTCGACCTCCACGGGGAGAGCCTGAGCAAACTGGCCTCAGGCATTTGAGAA
GCACACGGTCACACTGCTTCCGGTAGTCAATAAACCGGTAAACCAGCAATAGACATAAGCGGCTATTTAA
CGACCCTGCCCTGAACCGACGACCGGGTCGAATTTGCTTTCGAATTTCTGCCATTCATCCGCTTATTATC
ACTTATTCAGGCGTAGCAACCAGGCGTTTAAGGGCACCAATAACTGCCTTAAAAAAATTACGCCCCGCCC
TGCCACTCATCGCAGTACTGTTGTAATTCATTAAGCATTCTGCCGACATGGAAGCCATCACAAACGGCAT
GATGAACCTGAATCGCCAGCGGCATCAGCACCTTGTCGCCTTGCGTATAATATTTGCCCATGGTGAAAAC
GGGGGCGAAGAAGTTGTCCATATTGGCCACGTTTAAATCAAAACTGGTGAAACTCACCCAGGGATTGGCT
GAGACGAAAAACATATTCTCAATAAACCCTTTAGGGAAATAGGCCAGGTTTTCACCGTAACACGCCACAT
CTTGCGAATATATGTGTAGAAACTGCCGGAAATCGTCGTGGTATTCACTCCAGAGCGATGAAAACGTTTC
AGTTTGCTCATGGAAAACGGTGTAACAAGGGTGAACACTATCCCATATCACCAGCTCACCGTCTTTCATT
GCCATACGTAATTCCGGATGAGCATTCATCAGGCGGGCAAGAATGTGAATAAAGGCCGGATAAAACTTGT
GCTTATTTTTCTTTACGGTCTTTAAAAAGGCCGTAATATCCAGCTGAACGGTCTGGTTATAGGTACATTG
AGCAACTGACTGAAATGCCTCAAAATGTTCTTTACGATGCCATTGGGATATATCAACGGTGGTATATCCA
GTGATTTTTTTCTCCATTTTAGCTTCCTTAGCTCCTGAAAATCTCGACAACTCAAAAAATACGCCCGGTA
GTGATCTTATTTCATTATGGTGAAAGTTGGAACCTCTTACGTGCCGATCAACGTCTCATTTTCGCCAAAA
GTTGGCCCAGGGCTTCCCGGTATCAACAGGGACACCAGGATTTATTTATTCTGCGAAGTGATCTTCCGTC
ACTCGAGCCCGGGGAATTCCAGATAACTTCGTATAATGTATGCTATACGAAGTTATGGTACCGCGGCCGC
GTAGAGGATCTGTTGATCAGCAGTTCAACCTGTTGATAGTACGTACTAAGCTCTCATGTTTCACGTACTA
AGCTCTCATGTTTAACGTACTAAGCTCTCATGTTTAACGAACTAAACCCTCATGGCTAACGTACTAAGCT
CTCATGGCTAACGTACTAAGCTCTCATGTTTCACGTACTAAGCTCTCATGTTTGAACAATAAAATTAATA
TAAATCAGCAACTTAAATAGCCTCTAAGGTTTTAAGTTTTATAAGAAAAAAAAGAATATATAAGGCTTTT
AAAGCTTTTAAGGTTTAACGGTTGTGGACAACAAGCCAGGGATGTAACGCACTGAGAAGCCCTTAGAGCC
TCTCAAAGCAATTTTCAGTGACACAGGAACACTTAACGGCTGACAGAATTAGCTTCACGCTGCCGCAAGC
ACTCAGGGCGCAAGGGCTGCTAAAGGAAGCGGAACACGTAGAAAGCCAGTCCGCAGAAACGGTGCTGACC
CCGGATGAATGTCAGCTACTGGGCTATCTGGACAAGGGAAAACGCAAGCGCAAAGAGAAAGCAGGTAGCT
TGCAGTGGGCTTACATGGCGATAGCTAGACTGGGCGGTTTTATGGACAGCAAGCGAACCGGAATTGCCAG
CTGGGGCGCCCTCTGGTAAGGTTGGGAAGCCCTGCAAAGTAAACTGGATGGCTTTCTTGCCGCCAAGGAT
CTGATGGCGCAGGGGATCAA
Features (pLannotate 1.2.2; 12 found; start..end, strand, type, name):
      1..135     -  polyA_signal   SV40 poly(A) signal: SV40 polyadenylation signal
    158..241     -  CDS            large T antigen (fragment): large T antigen from SV40 (simian virus 40)
    250..315     -  CDS            dmpM (fragment): DMPM_STRAD - Protein inferred from homology: Swiss-Prot protein existence level 3. From Streptomyces alboniger.
    365..964     -  CDS            PuroR: puromycin N-acetyltransferase; pac from Streptomyces alboniger; confers resistance to puromycin
   1035..1056    +  misc_feature   MCS (fragment): pUC18/19 multiple cloning site
   1057..1386    -  promoter       SV40 promoter: SV40 enhancer and early promoter
   1396..1424    +  misc_feature   MCS (fragment): pBluescript multiple cloning site
   1668..2327    -  CDS            CmR: chloramphenicol acetyltransferase; cat; confers resistance to chloramphenicol
   2328..2430    -  promoter       cat promoter: promoter of the E. coli cat gene encoding chloramphenicol acetyltransferase
   2543..2576    -  protein_bind   loxP: Cre-mediated recombination occurs in the 8-bp core sequence (GCATACAT). Cre recombinase
   2605..2985    +  rep_origin     R6K γ ori: γ replication origin from E. coli plasmid R6K; requires the R6K initiator protein pi for replication
   2985..4       +  CDS            tnpA (fragment) (across the origin): TN5P_ECOLX - Also known as tnp. Experimental evidence at protein level: Swiss-Prot protein existence level 1. Mediates transposition of transposon Tn5 by a 'cut and paste' mechanism. First, the monomeric transposase binds the 19 bp inverted DNA repeats flanking the transposon. Then, dimerization of the DNA- bound transposase creates a synaptic DNA complex. After nicking of the first DNA strand, excision of the transposon proceeds through a series of intermediates. The transposase then mediates the insertion of the transposon at a new site by strand transfer. The activity of the wild- type tran
