[The description below was written by a language model from this plasmid's Addgene catalogue record and pLannotate feature annotations shown in this document.]
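Description:
pINS-Puro is a small (about 3.3 kb) Cre/lox donor plasmid for adding a mammalian puromycin-resistance cassette to another loxP-bearing plasmid by in vitro Cre-mediated recombination. Its backbone combines elements of pUNI10 and pACYC-184. Replication depends on the R6K γ origin, which works only when the R6K initiator protein pi is supplied in trans, so the plasmid must be propagated in a pir-expressing E. coli host such as the recorded BW23474 strain. It is listed as low copy. Bacterial selection uses chloramphenicol, conferred by a chloramphenicol acetyltransferase gene under its native cat promoter.

The payload is the pac gene of Streptomyces alboniger, encoding puromycin N-acetyltransferase, cloned between NdeI and BamHI sites. It is driven by the SV40 enhancer/early promoter and terminated by an SV40 polyadenylation signal. Short annotated fragments of dmpM, SV40 large T antigen, Tn5 transposase and multiple cloning sites are most likely carry-over sequence from the parental plasmids rather than functional parts.

A single loxP site lies between the chloramphenicol marker and the R6K origin. Cre can therefore fuse the whole plasmid with a recipient vector carrying its own loxP site. Because the conditional origin cannot function in ordinary pir-negative strains, transforming the reaction into such a host and selecting on chloramphenicol should recover only co-integrates that replicate from the recipient's origin. The resulting plasmid then allows puromycin selection of transfected mammalian cells. The depositor notes a three-nucleotide insertion and a single mismatch near the end of the origin region, and states that these do not affect function.
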