Addgene plasmid #31389: pINS-Puro
Depositing lab: Yegor Vassetzky. Depositing organization: CNRS, Delegation Ile-de-France Est. Publication: A set of vectors for introduction of antibiotic resistance genes by in vitro Cre-mediated recombination. Dmitriev PV, Vassetzky YS. BMC Res Notes. 2008 Dec 23;1:135. doi: 10.1186/1756-0500-1-135. PubMed 19105832.
Backbone
  Vector backbone: pUNI10, pACYC-184
  Backbone manufacturer: Stephen Elledge and Fermentas respectively
  Backbone size w/o insert (bp): 1869
  Vector type: Cre/Lox
  Selectable markers: Puromycin
Growth in bacteria
  Bacterial resistance: Chloramphenicol, 25 μg/mL
  Growth temperature: 37°C
  Growth strain: BW23474
  Growth instructions: BW23474 (pir::116), LB 37°C
  Copy number: Low Copy
Gene/Insert
  Gene/Insert name: pac (alt name: puromycin-N-acetyl transferase)
  Species: Streptomyces alboniger
  Insert size (bp): 1441
  Cloning method: Restriction Enzyme; 5′ cloning site NdeI (not destroyed); 3′ cloning site BamHI (not destroyed)
  Sequencing primers: 5′ n/a
Resource information
  A portion of this plasmid was derived from a plasmid made by: Clontech, Carlsbad, CA, USA; Fermentas, Lithuania
Terms and licenses: Academic/Nonprofit Terms; Industry Terms: Not Available to Industry
Depositor comments: 3nt insert at position 2985 and 1nt mismatch at 2956 of full plasmid sequence. These mutations do not affect function.
How to cite: pINS-Puro was a gift from Yegor Vassetzky (Addgene plasmid # 31389 ; http://n2t.net/addgene:31389 ; RRID:Addgene_31389)
