>Addgene plasmid #31389 | pINS-Puro | addgene partial sequence | sequence record 43278 | CAT-R 5'-GCAACTGACTGAAATGCCTC-3'
GGTATATCCAGTGATTTTTTTCTCCATTTTAGCTTCCTTAGCTCCTGAAAATCTCGACAACTCAAAAAAT
ACGCCCGGTAGTGATCTTATTTCATTATGGTGAAAGTTGGAACCTCTTACGTGCCGATCAACGTCTCATT
TTCGCCAAAAGTTGGCCCAGGGCTTCCCGGTATCAACAGGGACACCAGGATTTATTTATTCTGCGAAGTG
ATCTTCCGTCACTCGAGCCCGGGGAATTCCAGATAACTTCGTATAATGTATGCTATACGAAGTTATGGTA
CCGCGGCCGCGTAGAGGATCTGTTGATCAGCAGTTCAACCTGTTGATAGTACGTACTAAGCTCTCATGTT
TCACGTACTAAGCTCTCATGTTTAACGTACTAAGCTCTCATGTTTAACGAACTAAACCCTCATGGCTAAC
GTACTAAGCTCTCATGGCTAACGTACTAAGCTCTCATGTTTCACGTACTAAGCTCTCATGTTTGAACAAT
AAAATTAATATAAATCAGCAACTTAAATAGCCTCTAAGGTTTTAAGTTTTATAAGAAAAAAAAGAATATA
TAAGGCTTTTAAAGCTTTTAAGGTTTAACGGTTGTGGACAACAAGCCAGGGATGTAACGCACTGAGAAGC
CCTTAGAGCCTCTCAAAGCAATTTTGAGTGACACAGGAACACTTAACGGCTGACATGGGAATTAGCTTCA
CGCTGCCGCAAGCACTCAGGGCGCAAGGGCTGCTAAAGGAAGCGGAACACGTAGAAAGCCAGTCCGCAGA
AACGGTGCTGACCCCGGATGAATGTCAGCTACTGGGCTATCTGGACAAGGGAAAACGCAAGCGCAAAGAG
AAAGCAGGTAGCTTGCAGTGGG
