>Addgene plasmid #31389 | pINS-Puro | addgene partial sequence | sequence record 45584 | SV40pro-F
AGGCTTTTTTGGAGGCCTAGGCTTTTGCAAAAAGCTTGCATGCCTGCAGGTCGGCCGCCACGACCGGTGC
CGCCACCATCCCCTGACCCACGCCCCTGACCCCTCACAAGGAGACGACCTTCCATGACCGAGTACAAGCC
CACGGTGCGCCTCGCCACCCGCGACGACGTCCCCCGGGCCGTACGCACCCTCGCCGCCGCGTTCGCCGAC
TACCCCGCCACGCGCCACACCGTCGACCCGGACCGCCACATCGAGCGGGTCACCGAGCTGCAAGAACTCT
TCCTCACGCGCGTCGGGCTCGACATCGGCAAGGTGTGGGTCGCGGACGACGGCGCCGCGGTGGCGGTCTG
GACCACGCCGGAGAGCGTCGAAGCGGGGGCGGTGTTCGCCGAGATCGGCCCGCGCATGGCCGAGTTGAGC
GGTTCCCGGCTGGCCGCGCAGCAACAGATGGAAGGCCTCCTGGCGCCGCACCGGCCCAAGGAGCCCGCGT
GGTTCCTGGCCACCGTCGGCGTCTCGCCCGACCACCAGGGCAAGGGTCTGGGCAGCGCCGTCGTGCTCCC
CGGAGTGGAGGCGGCCGAGCGCGCCGGGGTGCCCGCCTTCCTGGAGACCTCCGCGCCCCGCAACCTCCCC
TTCTACGAGCGGCTCGGCTTCACCGTCACCGCCGACGTCGAGGTGCCCGAAGGACCGCGCACCTGGTGCA
TGACCCGCAAGCCCGGTGCCTGACGCCCGCCCCACGACCCGCAGCGCCCGACCGAAAGGAGCGCACGACC
CCATGGCTCCGACCGAAGCCACCCGGGGCGGCCCCGCCGACCCCGCACCCGCCCCCGAGGCCCACCGACT
CTAGAGGATCATAATCAGCCAT
